>Addgene plasmid #161476 | pDONR221-NIPA1_STOP | addgene full sequence | sequence record 436410 | Addgene NGS Result
CTTTCCTGCGTTATCCCCTGATTCTGTGGATAACCGTATTACCGCCTTTGAGTGAGCTGATACCGCTCGC
CGCAGCCGAACGACCGAGCGCAGCGAGTCAGTGAGCGAGGAAGCGGAAGAGCGCCCAATACGCAAACCGC
CTCTCCCCGCGCGTTGGCCGATTCATTAATGCAGCTGGCACGACAGGTTTCCCGACTGGAAAGCGGGCAG
TGAGCGCAACGCAATTAATACGCGTACCGCTAGCCAGGAAGAGTTTGTAGAAACGCAAAAAGGCCATCCG
TCAGGATGGCCTTCTGCTTAGTTTGATGCCTGGCAGTTTATGGCGGGCGTCCTGCCCGCCACCCTCCGGG
CCGTTGCTTCACAACGTTCAAATCCGCTCCCGGCGGATTTGTCCTACTCAGGAGAGCGTTCACCGACAAA
CAACAGATAAAACGAAAGGCCCAGTCTTCCGACTGAGCCTTTCGTTTTATTTGATGCCTGGCAGTTCCCT
ACTCTCGCGTTAACGCTAGCATGGATGTTTTCCCAGTCACGACGTTGTAAAACGACGGCCAGTCTTAAGC
TCGGGCCCCAAATAATGATTTTATTTTGACTGATAGTGACCTGTTCGTTGCAACACATTGATGAGCAATG
CTTTTTTATAATGCCAACTTTGTACAAAAAAGCAGGCTCCACCATGGGCACAGCCGCCGCAGCCGCCGCA
GCAGCAGCAGCAGCCGCCGCCGGCGAGGGCGCCCGGAGCCCCTCCCCTGCCGCCGTGTCTCTGGGACTGG
GAGTGGCAGTGGTGAGCTCCCTGGTGAACGGCAGCACATTCGTGCTGCAGAAGAAGGGCATCGTGAGGGC
CAAGCGGAGAGGCACCAGCTACCTGACAGACATCGTGTGGTGGGCAGGAACCATCGCAATGGCAGTGGGA
CAGATCGGCAACTTCCTGGCCTATACCGCCGTGCCTACAGTGCTGGTGACCCCACTGGGCGCCCTGGGAG
TGCCTTTTGGCAGCATCCTGGCCTCCTACCTGCTGAAGGAGAAGCTGAATATCCTGGGCAAGCTGGGCTG
CCTGCTGTCTTGTGCCGGCAGCGTGGTGCTGATCATCCACTCCCCAAAGTCTGAGAGCGTGACCACACAG
GCCGAGCTGGAGGAGAAGCTGACAAACCCCGTGTTCGTGGGCTACCTGTGCATCGTGCTGCTGATGCTGC
TGCTGCTGATCTTTTGGATCGCCCCAGCCCACGGCCCCACCAATATCATGGTGTATATCTCCATCTGTTC
TCTGCTGGGCTCCTTCACAGTGCCATCTACCAAGGGAATCGGACTGGCAGCACAGGACATCCTGCACAAC
AATCCTTCTAGCCAGAGGGCCCTGTGCCTGTGCCTGGTGCTGCTGGCCGTGCTGGGATGCAGCATCATCG
TGCAGTTTCGCTATATCAACAAGGCCCTGGAGTGTTTCGACTCCAGCGTGTTCGGCGCCATCTACTATGT
GGTGTTCACCACACTGGTGCTGCTGGCCAGCGCCATCCTGTTTCGGGAGTGGTCCAATGTGGGCCTGGTG
GATTTCCTGGGCATGGCCTGCGGCTTTACCACAGTGTCCGTGGGCATCGTGCTGATCCAGGTGTTTAAGG
AGTTCAACTTTAATCTGGGCGAGATGAACAAGTCTAATATGAAGACCGATTGAGACCCAGCTTTCTTGTA
CAAAGTTGGCATTATAAGAAAGCATTGCTTATCAATTTGTTGCAACGAACAGGTCACTATCAGTCAAAAT
AAAATCATTATTTGCCATCCAGCTGATATCCCCTATAGTGAGTCGTATTACATGGTCATAGCTGTTTCCT
GGCAGCTCTGGCCCGTGTCTCAAAATCTCTGATGTTACATTGCACAAGATAAAAATATATCATCATGAAC
AATAAAACTGTCTGCTTACATAAACAGTAATACAAGGGGTGTTATGAGCCATATTCAACGGGAAACGTCG
AGGCCGCGATTAAATTCCAACATGGATGCTGATTTATATGGGTATAAATGGGCTCGCGATAATGTCGGGC
AATCAGGTGCGACAATCTATCGCTTGTATGGGAAGCCCGATGCGCCAGAGTTGTTTCTGAAACATGGCAA
AGGTAGCGTTGCCAATGATGTTACAGATGAGATGGTCAGACTAAACTGGCTGACGGAATTTATGCCTCTT
CCGACCATCAAGCATTTTATCCGTACTCCTGATGATGCATGGTTACTCACCACTGCGATCCCCGGAAAAA
CAGCATTCCAGGTATTAGAAGAATATCCTGATTCAGGTGAAAATATTGTTGATGCGCTGGCAGTGTTCCT
GCGCCGGTTGCATTCGATTCCTGTTTGTAATTGTCCTTTTAACAGCGATCGCGTATTTCGTCTCGCTCAG
GCGCAATCACGAATGAATAACGGTTTGGTTGATGCGAGTGATTTTGATGACGAGCGTAATGGCTGGCCTG
TTGAACAAGTCTGGAAAGAAATGCATAAACTTTTGCCATTCTCACCGGATTCAGTCGTCACTCATGGTGA
TTTCTCACTTGATAACCTTATTTTTGACGAGGGGAAATTAATAGGTTGTATTGATGTTGGACGAGTCGGA
ATCGCAGACCGATACCAGGATCTTGCCATCCTATGGAACTGCCTCGGTGAGTTTTCTCCTTCATTACAGA
AACGGCTTTTTCAAAAATATGGTATTGATAATCCTGATATGAATAAATTGCAGTTTCATTTGATGCTCGA
TGAGTTTTTCTAATCAGAATTGGTTAATTGGTTGTAACACTGGCAGAGCATTACGCTGACTTGACGGGAC
GGCGCAAGCTCATGACCAAAATCCCTTAACGTGAGTTACGCGTCGTTCCACTGAGCGTCAGACCCCGTAG
AAAAGATCAAAGGATCTTCTTGAGATCCTTTTTTTCTGCGCGTAATCTGCTGCTTGCAAACAAAAAAACC
ACCGCTACCAGCGGTGGTTTGTTTGCCGGATCAAGAGCTACCAACTCTTTTTCCGAAGGTAACTGGCTTC
AGCAGAGCGCAGATACCAAATACTGTTCTTCTAGTGTAGCCGTAGTTAGGCCACCACTTCAAGAACTCTG
TAGCACCGCCTACATACCTCGCTCTGCTAATCCTGTTACCAGTGGCTGCTGCCAGTGGCGATAAGTCGTG
TCTTACCGGGTTGGACTCAAGACGATAGTTACCGGATAAGGCGCAGCGGTCGGGCTGAACGGGGGGTTCG
TGCACACAGCCCAGCTTGGAGCGAACGACCTACACCGAACTGAGATACCTACAGCGTGAGCTATGAGAAA
GCGCCACGCTTCCCGAAGGGAGAAAGGCGGACAGGTATCCGGTAAGCGGCAGGGTCGGAACAGGAGAGCG
CACGAGGGAGCTTCCAGGGGGAAACGCCTGGTATCTTTATAGTCCTGTCGGGTTTCGCCACCTCTGACTT
GAGCGTCGATTTTTGTGATGCTCGTCAGGGGGGCGGAGCCTATGGAAAAACGCCAGCAACGCGGCCTTTT
TACGGTTCCTGGCCTTTTGCTGGCCTTTTGCTCACATGTT
Features (pLannotate 1.2.2; 10 found; start..end, strand, type, name):
    121..213     +  CDS            lacI (fragment): lac repressor; lacI; The lac repressor binds to the lac operator to inhibit transcription in E. coli. This inhibition can be relieved by adding lactose or isopropyl-β-D-thiogalactopyranoside (IPTG).
    268..295     -  terminator     rrnB T2 terminator: transcription terminator T2 from the E. coli rrnB gene
    427..470     +  terminator     rrnB T1 terminator: Escherichia coli rrnB; transcription terminator T1 from the E. coli rrnB gene
    517..553     -  CDS            lacZα (fragment): LacZα fragment of β-galactosidase; lacZ fragment
    569..668     +  protein_bind   attL1: mutant version of attL; recombination site for the Gateway® LR reaction LR Clonase™
    674..1660    +  CDS            NIPA1: NIPA1_HUMAN - Also known as SPG6. Experimental evidence at protein level: Swiss-Prot protein existence level 1. Acts as a Mg(2+) transporter. Can also transport other divalent cations such as Fe(2+), Sr(2+), Ba(2+), Mn(2+) and Co(2+) but to a much less extent than Mg(2+) (By similarity). From Homo sapiens (Human).
   1665..1764    -  protein_bind   attL2: mutant version of attL; recombination site for the Gateway® LR reaction LR Clonase™
   1782..1800    -  promoter       T7 promoter: promoter for bacteriophage T7 RNA polymerase
   1934..2743    +  CDS            KanR: aminoglycoside phosphotransferase; aph(3')-Ia; confers resistance to kanamycin in bacteria or G418 (Geneticin®) in eukaryotes
   2890..3478    +  rep_origin     ori: high-copy-number ColE1/pMB1/pBR322/pUC origin of replication
