>Addgene plasmid #161476 | pDONR221-NIPA1_STOP | analyzer sequence | sequence record 312886
CTTTCCTGCGTTATCCCCTGATTCTGTGGATAACCGTATTACCGCCTTTGAGTGAGCTGATACCGCTCGC
CGCAGCCGAACGACCGAGCGCAGCGAGTCAGTGAGCGAGGAAGCGGAAGAGCGCCCAATACGCAAACCGC
CTCTCCCCGCGCGTTGGCCGATTCATTAATGCAGCTGGCACGACAGGTTTCCCGACTGGAAAGCGGGCAG
TGAGCGCAACGCAATTAATACGCGTACCGCTAGCCAGGAAGAGTTTGTAGAAACGCAAAAAGGCCATCCG
TCAGGATGGCCTTCTGCTTAGTTTGATGCCTGGCAGTTTATGGCGGGCGTCCTGCCCGCCACCCTCCGGG
CCGTTGCTTCACAACGTTCAAATCCGCTCCCGGCGGATTTGTCCTACTCAGGAGAGCGTTCACCGACAAA
CAACAGATAAAACGAAAGGCCCAGTCTTCCGACTGAGCCTTTCGTTTTATTTGATGCCTGGCAGTTCCCT
ACTCTCGCGTTAACGCTAGCATGGATGTTTTCCCAGTCACGACGTTGTAAAACGACGGCCAGTCTTAAGC
TCGGGCCCCAAATAATGATTTTATTTTGACTGATAGTGACCTGTTCGTTGCAACACATTGATGAGCAATG
CTTTTTTATAATGCCAACTTTGTACAAAAAAGCAGGCTCCACCATGGGCACAGCCGCCGCAGCCGCCGCA
GCAGCAGCAGCAGCCGCCGCCGGCGAGGGCGCCCGGAGCCCCTCCCCTGCCGCCGTGTCTCTGGGACTGG
GAGTGGCAGTGGTGAGCTCCCTGGTGAACGGCAGCACATTCGTGCTGCAGAAGAAGGGCATCGTGAGGGC
CAAGCGGAGAGGCACCAGCTACCTGACAGACATCGTGTGGTGGGCAGGAACCATCGCAATGGCAGTGGGA
CAGATCGGCAACTTCCTGGCCTATACCGCCGTGCCTACAGTGCTGGTGACCCCACTGGGCGCCCTGGGAG
TGCCTTTTGGCAGCATCCTGGCCTCCTACCTGCTGAAGGAGAAGCTGAATATCCTGGGCAAGCTGGGCTG
CCTGCTGTCTTGTGCCGGCAGCGTGGTGCTGATCATCCACTCCCCAAAGTCTGAGAGCGTGACCACACAG
GCCGAGCTGGAGGAGAAGCTGACAAACCCCGTGTTCGTGGGCTACCTGTGCATCGTGCTGCTGATGCTGC
TGCTGCTGATCTTTTGGATCGCCCCAGCCCACGGCCCCACCAATATCATGGTGTATATCTCCATCTGTTC
TCTGCTGGGCTCCTTCACAGTGCCATCTACCAAGGGAATCGGACTGGCAGCACAGGACATCCTGCACAAC
AATCCTTCTAGCCAGAGGGCCCTGTGCCTGTGCCTGGTGCTGCTGGCCGTGCTGGGATGCAGCATCATCG
TGCAGTTTCGCTATATCAACAAGGCCCTGGAGTGTTTCGACTCCAGCGTGTTCGGCGCCATCTACTATGT
GGTGTTCACCACACTGGTGCTGCTGGCCAGCGCCATCCTGTTTCGGGAGTGGTCCAATGTGGGCCTGGTG
GATTTCCTGGGCATGGCCTGCGGCTTTACCACAGTGTCCGTGGGCATCGTGCTGATCCAGGTGTTTAAGG
AGTTCAACTTTAATCTGGGCGAGATGAACAAGTCTAATATGAAGACCGATTGAGACCCAGCTTTCTTGTA
CAAAGTTGGCATTATAAGAAAGCATTGCTTATCAATTTGTTGCAACGAACAGGTCACTATCAGTCAAAAT
AAAATCATTATTTGCCATCCAGCTGATATCCCCTATAGTGAGTCGTATTACATGGTCATAGCTGTTTCCT
GGCAGCTCTGGCCCGTGTCTCAAAATCTCTGATGTTACATTGCACAAGATAAAATAATATCATCATGAAC
AATAAAACTGTCTGCTTACATAAACAGTAATACAAGGGGTGTTATGAGCCATATTCAACGGGAAACGTCG
AGGCCGCGATTAAATTCCAACATGGATGCTGATTTATATGGGTATAAATGGGCTCGCGATAATGTCGGGC
AATCAGGTGCGACAATCTATCGCTTGTATGGGAAGCCCGATGCGCCAGAGTTGTTTCTGAAACATGGCAA
AGGTAGCGTTGCCAATGATGTTACAGATGAGATGGTCAGACTAAACTGGCTGACGGAATTTATGCCTCTT
CCGACCATCAAGCATTTTATCCGTACTCCTGATGATGCATGGTTACTCACCACTGCGATCCCCGGAAAAA
CAGCATTCCAGGTATTAGAAGAATATCCTGATTCAGGTGAAAATATTGTTGATGCGCTGGCAGTGTTCCT
GCGCCGGTTGCATTCGATTCCTGTTTGTAATTGTCCTTTTAACAGCGATCGCGTATTTCGTCTCGCTCAG
GCGCAATCACGAATGAATAACGGTTTGGTTGATGCGAGTGATTTTGATGACGAGCGTAATGGCTGGCCTG
TTGAACAAGTCTGGAAAGAAATGCATAAACTTTTGCCATTCTCACCGGATTCAGTCGTCACTCATGGTGA
TTTCTCACTTGATAACCTTATTTTTGACGAGGGGAAATTAATAGGTTGTATTGATGTTGGACGAGTCGGA
ATCGCAGACCGATACCAGGATCTTGCCATCCTATGGAACTGCCTCGGTGAGTTTTCTCCTTCATTACAGA
AACGGCTTTTTCAAAAATATGGTATTGATAATCCTGATATGAATAAATTGCAGTTTCATTTGATGCTCGA
TGAGTTTTTCTAATCAGAATTGGTTAATTGGTTGTAACACTGGCAGAGCATTACGCTGACTTGACGGGAC
GGCGCAAGCTCATGACCAAAATCCCTTAACGTGAGTTACGCGTCGTTCCACTGAGCGTCAGACCCCGTAG
AAAAGATCAAAGGATCTTCTTGAGATCCTTTTTTTCTGCGCGTAATCTGCTGCTTGCAAACAAAAAAACC
ACCGCTACCAGCGGTGGTTTGTTTGCCGGATCAAGAGCTACCAACTCTTTTTCCGAAGGTAACTGGCTTC
AGCAGAGCGCAGATACCAAATACTGTTCTTCTAGTGTAGCCGTAGTTAGGCCACCACTTCAAGAACTCTG
TAGCACCGCCTACATACCTCGCTCTGCTAATCCTGTTACCAGTGGCTGCTGCCAGTGGCGATAAGTCGTG
TCTTACCGGGTTGGACTCAAGACGATAGTTACCGGATAAGGCGCAGCGGTCGGGCTGAACGGGGGGTTCG
TGCACACAGCCCAGCTTGGAGCGAACGACCTACACCGAACTGAGATACCTACAGCGTGAGCTATGAGAAA
GCGCCACGCTTCCCGAAGGGAGAAAGGCGGACAGGTATCCGGTAAGCGGCAGGGTCGGAACAGGAGAGCG
CACGAGGGAGCTTCCAGGGGGAAACGCCTGGTATCTTTATAGTCCTGTCGGGTTTCGCCACCTCTGACTT
GAGCGTCGATTTTTGTGATGCTCGTCAGGGGGGCGGAGCCTATGGAAAAACGCCAGCAACGCGGCCTTTT
TACGGTTCCTGGCCTTTTGCTGGCCTTTTGCTCACATGTT
Features (pLannotate 1.2.2; 10 found; start..end, strand, type, name):
    121..213     +  CDS            lacI (fragment): lac repressor; lacI; The lac repressor binds to the lac operator to inhibit transcription in E. coli. This inhibition can be relieved by adding lactose or isopropyl-β-D-thiogalactopyranoside (IPTG).
    268..295     -  terminator     rrnB T2 terminator: transcription terminator T2 from the E. coli rrnB gene
    427..470     +  terminator     rrnB T1 terminator: Escherichia coli rrnB; transcription terminator T1 from the E. coli rrnB gene
    517..553     -  CDS            lacZα (fragment): LacZα fragment of β-galactosidase; lacZ fragment
    569..668     +  protein_bind   attL1: mutant version of attL; recombination site for the Gateway® LR reaction LR Clonase™
    674..1660    +  CDS            NIPA1: NIPA1_HUMAN - Also known as SPG6. Experimental evidence at protein level: Swiss-Prot protein existence level 1. Acts as a Mg(2+) transporter. Can also transport other divalent cations such as Fe(2+), Sr(2+), Ba(2+), Mn(2+) and Co(2+) but to a much less extent than Mg(2+) (By similarity). From Homo sapiens (Human).
   1665..1764    -  protein_bind   attL2: mutant version of attL; recombination site for the Gateway® LR reaction LR Clonase™
   1782..1800    -  promoter       T7 promoter: promoter for bacteriophage T7 RNA polymerase
   1934..2743    +  CDS            KanR: aminoglycoside phosphotransferase; aph(3')-Ia; confers resistance to kanamycin in bacteria or G418 (Geneticin®) in eukaryotes
   2890..3478    +  rep_origin     ori: high-copy-number ColE1/pMB1/pBR322/pUC origin of replication
