[The description below was written by a language model from this plasmid's Addgene catalogue record and pLannotate feature annotations shown in this document.]
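Description:
pDONR221-NIPA1_STOP is a Gateway entry clone built on the pDONR221 backbone, carrying a codon-optimized open reading frame for human NIPA1 (also known as SLC57A1 or SPG6). NIPA1 is annotated as a magnesium transporter that can also carry other divalent cations to a much lesser extent. The sequenced plasmid is about 3.5 kb. It is propagated in E. coli through a high-copy ColE1/pUC-type origin and selected with kanamycin through an aminoglycoside phosphotransferase (KanR) gene. Although the catalogue classifies it as a mammalian expression vector, the feature table shows no eukaryotic promoter or polyadenylation signal. The plasmid therefore serves as a donor of the ORF rather than as an expression construct in its own right.

The roughly 990 bp NIPA1 coding sequence sits between attL1 and attL2 sites. These are the substrates for an LR Clonase reaction, which transfers the ORF directionally into any attR-containing destination vector of the user's choice. Upstream of attL1, the rrnB T1 and T2 terminators insulate the insert from read-through transcription originating in the backbone. A T7 promoter lies just beyond attL2, oriented back toward the insert. The short lacI and lacZα fragments are backbone remnants with no apparent functional role, and M13 forward and reverse primer sites flank the cassette for sequence verification.

This version retains a stop codon at the end of the ORF. After transfer it will yield native or N-terminally tagged protein but cannot be read through into a C-terminal tag supplied by the destination vector. A companion clone without the stop codon exists for that purpose. The plasmid belongs to a consortium collection of solute carrier (SLC) transporter ORFs assembled to support transporter research and drug discovery.
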