Addgene plasmid #161476: pDONR221-NIPA1_STOP
Purpose: Gateway entry clone with codon-optimized ORF sequence for subcloning into custom expression vectors. Contains a STOP codon at the end of the codon-optimized ORF sequence.
Depositing lab: RESOLUTE Consortium & Giulio Superti-Furga. Depositing organization: CeMM Research Center for Molecular Medicine. Publication: The RESOLUTE consortium: unlocking SLC transporters for drug discovery. Superti-Furga G, Lackner D, Wiedmer T, Ingles-Prieto A, Barbosa B, Girardi E, Goldmann U, Gurtl B, Klavins K, Klimek C, Lindinger S, Lineiro-Retes E, Muller AC, Onstein S, Redinger G, Reil D, Sedlyarov V, Wolf G, Crawford M, Everley R, ... Steppan CM. Nat Rev Drug Discov. 2020 Jul;19(7):429-430. doi: 10.1038/d41573-020-00056-6. PubMed 32265506.
Backbone
  Vector backbone: pDONR221
  Backbone manufacturer: ThermoFisher Scientific
  Backbone size w/o insert (bp): 2550
  Vector type: Mammalian Expression
Growth in bacteria
  Bacterial resistance: Kanamycin, 50 μg/mL
  Growth temperature: 37°C
  Growth strain: NEB Stable
  Copy number: High Copy
Gene/Insert
  Gene/Insert name: NIPA1 (alt name: MGC35570, SLC57A1, SPG6)
  Species: H. sapiens (human)
  Insert size (bp): 990
  Entrez Gene: NIPA1 (a.k.a. FSP3, SLC57A1, SPG6)
  Cloning method: Gateway Cloning
  Sequencing primers: 5′ M13-fwd; 3′ M13-rev
Terms and licenses: Academic/Nonprofit Terms; Industry Terms
Depositor comments: This plasmid contains a STOP codon at the end of the codon-optimized ORF. For the version of this plasmid that does not contain a STOP codon, please see Addgene plasmid 132310 For more information on the full Resolute plasmid collection, please see www.addgene.org/depositor-collections/re-solute/. Please provide your feedback on this plasmid to the RESOLUTE consortium by filling out their RESOLUTE repository feedback form: https://forms.office.com/Pages/ResponsePage.aspx?id=0e05yklzmkS7rjFGQL4N7z4feCLQvEJAmVcOCM_u885UN1JJRko0Ukg4TVQwNTZLOUxPQVJWT1NHUCQlQCN0PWcu
How to cite: pDONR221-NIPA1_STOP was a gift from RESOLUTE Consortium & Giulio Superti-Furga (Addgene plasmid # 161476 ; http://n2t.net/addgene:161476 ; RRID:Addgene_161476)
