>Addgene plasmid #161476 | pDONR221-NIPA1_STOP | depositor partial sequence | sequence record 312887 | Codon-optimized ORF of NIPA1
ATGGGCACAGCCGCCGCAGCCGCCGCAGCAGCAGCAGCAGCCGCCGCCGGCGAGGGCGCCCGGAGCCCCT
CCCCTGCCGCCGTGTCTCTGGGACTGGGAGTGGCAGTGGTGAGCTCCCTGGTGAACGGCAGCACATTCGT
GCTGCAGAAGAAGGGCATCGTGAGGGCCAAGCGGAGAGGCACCAGCTACCTGACAGACATCGTGTGGTGG
GCAGGAACCATCGCAATGGCAGTGGGACAGATCGGCAACTTCCTGGCCTATACCGCCGTGCCTACAGTGC
TGGTGACCCCACTGGGCGCCCTGGGAGTGCCTTTTGGCAGCATCCTGGCCTCCTACCTGCTGAAGGAGAA
GCTGAATATCCTGGGCAAGCTGGGCTGCCTGCTGTCTTGTGCCGGCAGCGTGGTGCTGATCATCCACTCC
CCAAAGTCTGAGAGCGTGACCACACAGGCCGAGCTGGAGGAGAAGCTGACAAACCCCGTGTTCGTGGGCT
ACCTGTGCATCGTGCTGCTGATGCTGCTGCTGCTGATCTTTTGGATCGCCCCAGCCCACGGCCCCACCAA
TATCATGGTGTATATCTCCATCTGTTCTCTGCTGGGCTCCTTCACAGTGCCATCTACCAAGGGAATCGGA
CTGGCAGCACAGGACATCCTGCACAACAATCCTTCTAGCCAGAGGGCCCTGTGCCTGTGCCTGGTGCTGC
TGGCCGTGCTGGGATGCAGCATCATCGTGCAGTTTCGCTATATCAACAAGGCCCTGGAGTGTTTCGACTC
CAGCGTGTTCGGCGCCATCTACTATGTGGTGTTCACCACACTGGTGCTGCTGGCCAGCGCCATCCTGTTT
CGGGAGTGGTCCAATGTGGGCCTGGTGGATTTCCTGGGCATGGCCTGCGGCTTTACCACAGTGTCCGTGG
GCATCGTGCTGATCCAGGTGTTTAAGGAGTTCAACTTTAATCTGGGCGAGATGAACAAGTCTAATATGAA
GACCGATTGA
